>Addgene plasmid #239086 | pccGFP-MalE-neg-2H11 | addgene full sequence | sequence record 474399 | Addgene NGS Result
TTGAGATCCTTTTTTTCTGCGCGTAATCTGCTGCTTGCAAACAAAAAAACCACCGCTACCAGCGGTGGTT
TGTTTGCCGGATCAAGAGCTACCAACTCTTTTTCCGAAGGTAACTGGCTTCAGCAGAGCGCAGATACCAA
ATACTGTCCTTCTAGTGTAGCCGTAGTTAGGCCACCACTTCAAGAACTCTGTAGCACCGCCTACATACCT
CGCTCTGCTAATCCTGTTACCAGTGGCTGCTGCCAGTGGCGATAAGTCGTGTCTTACCGGGTTGGACTCA
AGACGATAGTTACCGGATAAGGCGCAGCGGTCGGGCTGAACGGGGGGTTCGTGCACACAGCCCAGCTTGG
AGCGAACGACCTACACCGAACTGAGATACCTACAGCGTGAGCTATGAGAAAGCGCCACGCTTCCCGAAGG
GAGAAAGGCGGACAGGTATCCGGTAAGCGGCAGGGTCGGAACAGGAGAGCGCACGAGGGAGCTTCCAGGG
GGAAACGCCTGGTATCTTTATAGTCCTGTCGGGTTTCGCCACCTCTGACTTGAGCGTCGATTTTTGTGAT
GCTCGTCAGGGGGGCGGAGCCTATGGAAAAACGCCAGCAACGCGGCCTTTTTACGGTTCCTGGCCTTTTG
CTGGCCTTTTGCTCACATGTTCTTTCCTGCGTTATCCCCTGATTCTGTGGATAACCGTATTACCGCCTTT
GAGTGAGCTGATACCGCTCGCCGCAGCCGAACGACCGAGCGCAGCGAGTCAGTGAGCGAGGAAGCGGAAG
AGCGCCTGATGCGGTATTTTCTCCTTACGCATCTGTGCGGTATTTCACACCGCATATGGTGCACTCTCAG
TACAATCTGCTCTGATGCCGCATAGTTAAGCCAGTATACACTCCGCTATCGCTACGTGACTGGGTCATGG
CTGCGCCCCGACACCCGCCAACACCCGCTGACGCGCCCTGACGGGCTTGTCTGCTCCCGGCATCCGCTTA
CAGACAAGCTGTGACCGTCTCCGGGAGCTGCATGTGTCAGAGGTTTTCACCGTCATCACCGAAACGCGCG
AGGCAGCTGCGGTAAAGCTCATCAGCGTGGTCGTGAAGCGATTCACAGATGTCTGCCTGTTCATCCGCGT
CCAGCTCGTTGAGTTTCTCCAGAAGCGTTAATGTCTGGCTTCTGATAAAGCGGGCCATGTTAAGGGCGGT
TTTTTCCTGTTTGGTCACTGATGCCTCCGTGTAAGGGGGATTTCTGTTCATGGGGGTAATGATACCGATG
AAACGAGAGAGGATGCTCACGATACGGGTTACTGATGATGAACATGCCCGGTTACTGGAACGTTGTGAGG
GTAAACAACTGGCGGTATGGATGCGGCGGGACCAGAGAAAAATCACTCAGGGTCAATGCCAGCGCTTCGT
TAATACAGATGTAGGTGTTCCACAGGGTAGCCAGCAGCATCCTGCGATGCAGATCCGGAACATAATGGTG
CAGGGCGCTGACTTCCGCGTTTCCAGACTTTACGAAACACGGAAACCGAAGACCATTCATGTTGTTGCTC
AGGTCGCAGACGTTTTGCAGCAGCAGTCGCTTCACGTTCGCTCGCGTATCGGTGATTCATTCTGCTAACC
AGTAAGGCAACCCCGCCAGCCTAGCCGGGTCCTCAACGACAGGAGCACGATCATGCGCACCCGTGGCCAG
GACCCAACGCTGCCCGACTGCTTTCCTGATGCAAAAACGAGGCTAGTTTACCGTATCTGTGGGGGGATGG
CTTGTAGATATGACGACAGGAAGAGTTTGTAGAAACGCAAAAAGGCCATCCGTCAGGATGGCCTTCTGCT
TAATTTGATGCCTGGCAGTTTATGGCGGGCGTCCTGCCCGCCACCCTCCGGGCCGTTGCTTCGCAACGTT
CAAATCCGCTCCCGGCGGATTTGTCCTACTCAGGAGAGCGTTCACCGACAAACAACAGATAAAACGAAAG
GCCCAGTCTTTCGACTGAGCCTTTCGTTTTATTTGATGCCTGGCAGTTCCCTACTCTCGCATGGGGAGAC
CCCACACTACCATCGGCGCTACGGCGTTTCACTTCTGAGTTCGGCATGGGGTCAGGTGGGACCACCGCGC
TACTGCCGCCAGGCAAATTCTGTTTTATCAGACCGCTTCTGCGTTCTGATTTAATCTGTATCAGGCTGAA
AATCTTCTCTCATCCGCCAAAACAGCCGAGATGCGCCGCGTGCGGCTGCTGGAGATGGCGGACGCGATGG
ATATGTTCTGCCAAGGGTTGGTTTGCGCATTCACAGTTCTCCGCAAGAATTGATTGGCTCCAATTCTTGG
AGTGGTGAATCCGTTAGCGAGGTGCCGCCTCGACGAATTTCTGCCATTCATCCGCTTATTATCACTTATT
CAGGCGTAGCAACCAGGCGTTTAAGGGCACCAATAACTGCCTTAAAAACTCATTTGTACAGTTCATCCAT
ACCATGCGTGATGCCCGCTGCGGTTACGAACTCCAGCAGAACCATGTGATCGCGTTTCTCGTTCGGATCT
TTAGACAGAACGCTTTGCGTGCTCAGATAGTGATTGTCTGGCAGCAGAACAGGACCATCACCGATTGGAG
TGTTTTGCTGGTAGTGATCAGCCAGCTGCACGCTGCCATCCTCCACGTTGTGGCGAATTTTAAAATTCGC
TTTAATGCCATTTTTTTGTTTATCGGCGGTGATGTAAACATTGTGGCTGTTAAAATTGTATTCCAGCTTA
TGGCCCAGGATATTGCCGTCTTCTTTAAAGTCAATGCCTTTCAGCTCAATGCGGTTTACCAGGGTATCGC
CTTCAAATTTCACTTCCGCACGCGTTTTGTACGTGCCGTCATCCTTAAAGGAAATCGTGCGTTCCTGCAC
ATAGCCTTCCGGCATGGCGGACTTGAAGAAGTCATGCTGCTTCATGTGGTCCGGATAACGAGCAAAGCAC
TGAACACCATAAGTCAGCGTCGTTACCAGAGTCGGCCAAGGTACCGGCAGTTTACCAGTAGTACAGATGA
ACTTCAGCGTCAGTTTACCATTAGTTGCGTCACCTTCACCCTCGCCACGCACGGAAAACTTATGACCGTT
GACATCACCATCCAGTTCCACCAGAATAGGGACGACACCAGTGAACAGCTCTTCGCCTTTGCCCATTTTA
GCTTCCTTAGCTCCTGAAAATCTCGTCGAAGCTCGGCGGATTTGTCCTACTCAAGCTTGCTCCCTTTGTT
TAACAGAAAAATAATTGATCAAAACAATTAAATAAGTAAATAAATTTGTATTATTTGAAATCAAAAATCA
AAAATCAAAAATCAAAAATCAAAAATCAAAAATCAAAATATACTATTTAGTCCTTTTTTATCATTTTCTG
TTTTTATCGGTAAACCCCGTTTCACTTCTAAGCTTGGCTGCAGGTCGACGGATCGATCCCCGGGAATTCC
TGGCAGTTTATGGCGGGCGTCCTGCCCGCCACCCTCCGGGCCGTTGCTTCGCAACGTTCAAATCCGCTCC
CGGCGGATTTGTCCTACTCAGGAGAGCGTTCACCGACAAACAACAGATAAAACGAAAGGCCCAGTCTTTC
GACTGAGCCTTTCGTTTTATTTGATGCCTGGGGAATTCTTGAAGACGAAAGGGCCTCGTGATACGCCTAT
TTTTATAGGTTAATGTCATGATAATAATGGTTTCTTAGGGGCGCGTTTCTTTATTAGTGGTTGCAGTCTC
GCTCATAATCGCTCCGTTTACTTCTGTTCCAAACAATTGATCCATTGAGACTCAATGGAATTACCTTGAT
GTGCAAGTGAGATATGGACAAAAAATGTAAATTCAAGGTCAAAACTCATAAAAACACTGTTTTTTGATCG
AGATTGGATTATTCTAAGTCTGCATTTTTATCAAAGAAGATAAAAAAACCAGTAAAGTCTGAGTGTTGGG
ACAGGGAGATACTGGGACATTAGATGTTCGGATTAGGACACAACTCAAAAGAGATTTCGATGAGTCATAT
TGGTACTAAATTCATTCTTGCTGAAAAATTTACCTTCGATCCCCTAAGCAATACTCTGATTGACAAAGAA
GATAGTGAAGAGATCATTCGATTAGGCAGCAACGAAAGCCGAATTCTTTGGCTGCTGGCCCAACGTCCAA
ACGAGGTGATTTCTCGCAATGATTTGCATGACTTTGTTTGGCGAGAGCAAGGTTTTGAAGTCGATGATTC
CAGCTTAACCCAAGCCATTTCGACTCTGCGCAAAATGCTCAAAGATTCGACAAAGTCCCCACAATACGTC
AAAACGGTTCCGAAGCGCGGTTACCAATTGATCGCCCGAGTGGAAACGGTTGAAGAAGAGATGGCTCGCG
AAAACGAAGCTGCTCATGACATCTCTCAGCCAGAATCTGTCAATGAATACGCAGAATCAAGCAGTGTGCC
TTCATCAGCCACTGTAGTGAACACACCGCAGCCAGCCAATGTCGTGGCGAATAAATCGGCTCCAAACTTG
GGGAATCGAGCTAGCGGCATTTATTTTGTGCTGGGCGTGTGCTTTGGCCTGCTGCTGACCCTGTGCCTGC
TGGTGATTTTGATCCTGATCAACCCAAGCCAATCCAGCTTTAAACCCCTAACGGATATCAAAATCGAAGA
AGGTAAACTGGTAATCTGGATTAACGGCGATAAAGGCTATAACGGTCTCGCTGAAGTCGGTAAGAAATTC
GAGAAAGATACCGGAATTAAAGTCACCGTTGAGCATCCGGATAAACTGGAAGAGAAATTCCCACAGGTTG
CGGCAACTGGCGATGGCCCTGACATTATCTTCTGGGCACACGACCGCTTTGGTGGCTACGCTCAATCTGG
CCTGTTGGCTGAAATCACCCCGGACAAAGCGTTCCAGGACAAGCTGTATCCGTTTACCTGGGATGCCGTA
CGTTACAACGGCAAGCTGATTGCTTACCCGATCGCTGTTGAAGCGTTATCGCTGATTTATAACAAAGATC
TGCTGCCGAACCCGCCAAAAACCTGGGAAGAGATCCCGGCGCTGGATAAAGAACTGAAAGCGAAAGGTAA
GAGCGCGCTGATGTTCAACCTGCAAGAACCGTACTTCACCTGGCCGCTGATTGCTGCTGACGGGGGTTAT
GCGTTCAAGTATGAAAACGGCAAGTACGACATTAAAGACGTGGGCGTGGATAACGCTGGCGCGAAAGCGG
GTCTGACCTTCCTGGTTGACCTGATTAAAAACAAACACATGAATGCAGACACCGATTACTCCATCGCAGA
AGCTGCCTTTAATAAAGGCGAAACAGCGATGACCATCAACGGCCCGTGGGCATGGTCCAACATCGACACC
AGCAAAGTGAATTATGGTGTAACGGTACTGCCGACCTTCAAGGGTCAACCATCCAAACCGTTCGTTGGCG
TGCTGAGCGCAGGTATTAACGCCGCCAGTCCGAACAAAGAGCTGGCGAAAGAGTTCCTCGAAAACTATCT
GCTGACTGATGAAGGTCTGGAAGCGGTTAATAAAGACAAACCGCTGGGTGCCGTAGCGCTGAAGTCTTAC
GAGGAAGAGTTGGCGAAAGATCCACGTATTGCCGCCACCATGGAAAACGCCCAGAAAGGTGAAATCATGC
CGAACATCCCGCAGATGTCCGCTTTCTGGTATGCCGTGCGTACTGCGGTGATCAACGCCGCCAGCGGTCG
TCAGACTGTCGATGAAGCCCTGAAAGACGCGCAGACTAATTCGAGCTCGGTACCCGGCCGGGGATCTTAA
TCTAGCAGGTGGCACTTTTCGGGGAAATGTGCGCGGAACCCCTATTTGTTTATTTTTCTAAATACATTCA
AATATGTATCCGCTCATGAGACAATAACCCTGATAAATGCTTCAATAATATTGAAAAAGGAAGAGTATGA
GTATTCAACATTTCCGTGTCGCCCTTATTCCCTTTTTTGCGGCATTTTGCCTTCCTGTTTTTGCTCACCC
AGAAACGCTGGTGAAAGTAAAAGATGCTGAAGATCAGTTGGGTGCACGAGTGGGTTACATCGAACTGGAT
CTCAACAGCGGTAAGATCCTTGAGAGTTTTCGCCCCGAAGAACGTTTTCCAATGATGAGCACTTTTAAAG
TTCTGCTATGTGGCGCGGTATTATCCCGTGTTGACGCCGGGCAAGAGCAACTCGGTCGCCGCATACACTA
TTCTCAGAATGACTTGGTTGAGTACTCACCAGTCACAGAAAAGCATCTTACGGATGGCATGACAGTAAGA
GAATTATGCAGTGCTGCCATAACCATGAGTGATAACACTGCGGCCAACTTACTTCTGACAACGATCGGAG
GACCGAAGGAGCTAACCGCTTTTTTGCACAACATGGGGGATCATGTAACTCGCCTTGATCGTTGGGAACC
GGAGCTGAATGAAGCCATACCAAACGACGAGCGTGACACCACGATGCCTGCAGCAATGGCAACAACGTTG
CGCAAACTATTAACTGGCGAACTACTTACTCTAGCTTCCCGGCAACAATTAATAGACTGGATGGAGGCGG
ATAAAGTTGCAGGACCACTTCTGCGCTCGGCCCTTCCGGCTGGCTGGTTTATTGCTGATAAATCTGGAGC
CGGTGAGCGTGGGTCTCGCGGTATCATTGCAGCACTGGGGCCAGATGGTAAGCCCTCCCGTATCGTAGTT
ATCTACACGACGGGGAGTCAGGCAACTATGGATGAACGAAATAGACAGATCGCTGAGATAGGTGCCTCAC
TGATTAAGCATTGGTAACTGTCAGACCAAGTTTACTCATATATACTTTAGATTGATTTAAAACTTCATTT
TTAATTTAAAAGGATCTAGGTGAAGATCCTTTTTGATAATCTCATGACCAAAATCCCTTAACGTGAGTTT
TCGTTCCACTGAGCGTCAGACCCCGTAGAAAAGATCAAAGGATCTTC
Features (pLannotate 1.2.2; 16 found; start..end, strand, type, name):
      1..589     +  rep_origin     ori: high-copy-number ColE1/pMB1/pBR322/pUC origin of replication
    775..915     -  misc_feature   bom: basis of mobility region from pBR322
   1017..1208    -  CDS            rop: Rop protein, which maintains plasmids at low copy number; rop
   1225..1605    +  CDS            YPB1_ECOLX: Protein predicted: Swiss-Prot protein existence level 4. From Escherichia coli.
   1790..1817    -  terminator     rrnB T2 terminator: transcription terminator T2 from the E. coli rrnB gene
   1909..1995    -  terminator     rrnB T1 terminator: Escherichia coli rrnB; transcription terminator T1 from the E. coli rrnB gene
   1997..2112    -  ncRNA          5S rRNA: Accession: RF00001 - 5S ribosomal RNA
   2433..3146    -  CDS            Superfolder GFP: Superfolder GFP is a basic (constitutively fluorescent) green fluorescent protein published in 2005, derived from Aequorea victoria. It is reported to be a very rapidly-maturing weak dimer.
   3147..3175    -  promoter       cat promoter (fragment): promoter of the E. coli cat gene encoding chloramphenicol acetyltransferase
   3326..3388    -  CDS            zot (fragment): ZOT_VIBCH - Experimental evidence at protein level: Swiss-Prot protein existence level 1. Increases the permeability of the small intestine mucosa by affecting the structure of intercellular tight junctions (zonula occludens). From Vibrio cholerae serotype O1 (strain ATCC 39315 / El Tor Inaba N16961).
   3507..3593    -  terminator     rrnB T1 terminator: Escherichia coli rrnB; transcription terminator T1 from the E. coli rrnB gene
   3944..4603    +  CDS            toxR (fragment): TOXR_VIBCH - Protein predicted: Swiss-Prot protein existence level 4. This transcription activator controls cholera toxin, pilus colonization factor and outer membrane protein expression in V.cholerae. It binds to the 5'-TTTTGAT-3' tandemly repeated DNA sequence in the cholera toxin promoter region. ToxS interacts with the C-terminal periplasmic domain of ToxR, stimulating its activity. It activates transcription at the promoters for tcpI and tcpA and this is presumably via ToxT. From Vibrio cholerae serotype O1 (strain ATCC 39315 / El Tor Inaba N16961).
   4610..5707    +  CDS            MBP: maltose binding protein from E. coli; malE (mutated); This version of the gene does not encode a signal sequence, so MBP will remain in the cytosol.
   5708..5727    +  misc_feature   MCS (fragment): pUC18/19 multiple cloning site
   5772..5876    +  promoter       AmpR promoter: bla
   5877..6737    +  CDS            AmpR: β-lactamase; bla; confers resistance to ampicillin, carbenicillin, and related antibiotics
