[The description below was written by a language model from this plasmid's Addgene catalogue record and pLannotate feature annotations shown in this document.]
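Description:
pccGFP-MalE-neg-2H11 is a bacterial expression plasmid built on the pccGFPKAN backbone and belongs to the TOXGREEN family of reporters for transmembrane helix association in E. coli. It replicates from a ColE1/pMB1-type origin, with the pBR322-derived bom and rop regions also annotated (the catalogue nonetheless lists it as high copy), and is selected with ampicillin through a bla cassette driven by its own promoter.

The payload is a chimeric protein in which the N-terminal portion of the Vibrio cholerae transcriptional activator ToxR is joined, through a short transmembrane segment, to maltose binding protein (MBP, malE) at the C-terminus. The catalogue gives the insert as the 63 bp transmembrane domain of human EVA1B carrying a Leu30-to-Ile change, cloned between NheI and BamHI sites. On the opposite strand sits a superfolder GFP reporter, flanked by rrnB terminators. The upstream region includes a short fragment matched to Vibrio cholerae zot, which neighbours the cholera toxin genes and so probably marks a ToxR-responsive ctx promoter region, although that promoter is not itself annotated. In such systems, helix-driven dimerisation of the fusion in the inner membrane lets ToxR activate GFP expression. Correct insertion places MBP in the periplasm, where it can rescue growth of a malE-deficient strain on maltose.

The stated purpose is a negative control for the liquid MalE complementation assay, which implies a construct that fails this test, though the record does not explain why. Notably, the sequenced record is 6,907 nt against a listed total of 7,438 bp, and the toxR and MBP annotations are separated by only a few bases rather than a distinct 63 bp insert, so the sequence and catalogue description may not fully agree.
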