Addgene plasmid #239086: pccGFP-MalE-neg-2H11
Purpose: Negative control for liquid MalE complementation assay
Depositing lab: Alessandro Senes. Depositing organization: University of Wisconsin, Madison. Publication: High-throughput discovery of transmembrane helix dimers from human single-pass membrane proteins with TOXGREEN sort-seq. Anderson SM, Choi J, Cushman EM, Leander M, Raman S, Senes A. bioRxiv 2025.04.22.650048 10.1101/2025.04.22.650048.
Backbone
  Vector backbone: pccGFPKAN
  Backbone size w/o insert (bp): 7375
  Total vector size (bp): 7438
  Vector type: Bacterial Expression
Growth in bacteria
  Bacterial resistance: Ampicillin, 100 μg/mL
  Growth temperature: 37°C
  Growth strain: DH5alpha
  Copy number: High Copy
Gene/Insert
  Gene/Insert name: transmembrane domain of EVA1B
  Species: H. sapiens (human)
  Insert size (bp): 63
  Mutation: Changed Leucine 30 to Isoleucine
  Tag / fusion protein: ToxR (N terminal on backbone); MBP (C terminal on backbone)
  Cloning method: Restriction Enzyme; 5′ cloning site NheI (not destroyed); 3′ cloning site BamHI (destroyed during cloning)
  Sequencing primers: 5′ acggttgaagaagagatggctcgc
Terms and licenses: Academic/Nonprofit Terms; Industry Terms: Not Available to Industry
How to cite: pccGFP-MalE-neg-2H11 was a gift from Alessandro Senes (Addgene plasmid # 239086 ; http://n2t.net/addgene:239086 ; RRID:Addgene_239086)
